>Addgene plasmid #65009 | pFRT2 | depositor full sequence | sequence record 109917 | pFRT2 sequence 2958 bps
TCGCGCGTTTCGGTGATGACGGTGAAAACCTCTGACACATGCAGCTCCCGGAGACGGTCACAGCTTGTCT
GTAAGCGGATGCCGGGAGCAGACAAGCCCGTCAGGGCGCGTCAGCGGGTGTTGGCGGGTGTCGGGGCTGG
CTTAACTATGCGGCATCAGAGCAGATTGTACTGAGAGTGCACCATATGCGGTGTGAAATACCGCACAGAT
GCGTAAGGAGAAAATACCGCATCAGGCGCCATTCGCCATTCAGGCTGCGCAACTGTTGGGAAGGGCGATC
GGTGCGGGCCTCTTCGCTATTACGCCAGCTGGCGAAAGGGGGATGTGCTGCAAGGCGATTAAGTTGGGTA
ACGCCAGGGTTTTCCCAGTCACGACGTTGTAAAACGACGGCCAGTGCCAAGCTTGCATGCCTGCAGGTCG
ACTCTAGAGGATCCCCGGGTACCGAGCTCGAATTGGGGATCTTGAAGTACCTATTCCGAAGTTCCTATTC
TCTAGAAAGTATAGGAACTTCAGAGCGCTTTTGAAGCTGATGTGCTTAAAAACTTACTCAATGGAATAAT
TCTAGATATCCATTGCTGTTGACAAAGGGAATCAGGGGATCTTGAAGTTCCTATTCCGAAGTTCCTATTC
TCTAGAAAGTATAGGAACTTCAGAGCGCTTTTGAAGCTAATTCGAGCTCGGTACCCGGGGATCCTCTAGA
GTCGACCTGCAGGCATGCAAGCTTGGCGTAATCATGGTCATAGCTGTTTCCTGTGTGAAATTGTTATCCG
CTCACAATTCCACACAACATACGAGCCGGAAGCATAAAGTGTAAAGCCTGGGGTGCCTAATGAGTGAGCT
AACTCACATTAATTGCGTTGCGCTCACTGCCCGCTTTCCAGTCGGGAAACCTGTCGTGCCAGCTGCATTA
ATGAATCGGCCAACGCGCGGGGAGAGGCGGTTTGCGTATTGGGCGCTCTTCCGCTTCCTCGCTCACTGAC
TCGCTGCGCTCGGTCGTTCGGCTGCGGCGAGCGGTATCAGCTCACTCAAAGGCGGTAATACGGTTATCCA
CAGAATCAGGGGATAACGCAGGAAAGAACATGTGAGCAAAAGGCCAGCAAAAGGCCAGGAACCGTAAAAA
GGCCGCGTTGCTGGCGTTTTTCCATAGGCTCCGCCCCCCTGACGAGCATCACAAAAATCGACGCTCAAGT
CAGAGGTGGCGAAACCCGACAGGACTATAAAGATACCAGGCGTTTCCCCCTGGAAGCTCCCTCGTGCGCT
CTCCTGTTCCGACCCTGCCGCTTACCGGATACCTGTCCGCCTTTCTCCCTTCGGGAAGCGTGGCGCTTTC
TCATAGCTCACGCTGTAGGTATCTCAGTTCGGTGTAGGTCGTTCGCTCCAAGCTGGGCTGTGTGCACGAA
CCCCCCGTTCAGCCCGACCGCTGCGCCTTATCCGGTAACTATCGTCTTGAGTCCAACCCGGTAAGACACG
ACTTATCGCCACTGGCAGCAGCCACTGGTAACAGGATTAGCAGAGCGAGGTATGTAGGCGGTGCTACAGA
GTTCTTGAAGTGGTGGCCTAACTACGGCTACACTAGAAGGACAGTATTTGGTATCTGCGCTCTGCTGAAG
CCAGTTACCTTCGGAAAAAGAGTTGGTAGCTCTTGATCCGGCAAACAAACCACCGCTGGTAGCGGTGGTT
TTTTTGTTTGCAAGCAGCAGATTACGCGCAGAAAAAAAGGATCTCAAGAAGATCCTTTGATCTTTTCTAC
GGGGTCTGACGCTCAGTGGAACGAAAACTCACGTTAAGGGATTTTGGTCATGAGATTATCAAAAAGGATC
TTCACCTAGATCCTTTTAAATTAAAAATGAAGTTTTAAATCAATCTAAAGTATATATGAGTAAACTTGGT
CTGACAGTTACCAATGCTTAATCAGTGAGGCACCTATCTCAGCGATCTGTCTATTTCGTTCATCCATAGT
TGCCTGACTCCCCGTCGTGTAGATAACTACGATACGGGAGGGCTTACCATCTGGCCCCAGTGCTGCAATG
ATACCGCGAGACCCACGCTCACCGGCTCCAGATTTATCAGCAATAAACCAGCCAGCCGGAAGGGCCGAGC
GCAGAAGTGGTCCTGCAACTTTATCCGCCTCCATCCAGTCTATTAATTGTTGCCGGGAAGCTAGAGTAAG
TAGTTCGCCAGTTAATAGTTTGCGCAACGTTGTTGCCATTGCTACAGGCATCGTGGTGTCACGCTCGTCG
TTTGGTATGGCTTCATTCAGCTCCGGTTCCCAACGATCAAGGCGAGTTACATGATCCCCCATGTTGTGCA
AAAAAGCGGTTAGCTCCTTCGGTCCTCCGATCGTTGTCAGAAGTAAGTTGGCCGCAGTGTTATCACTCAT
GGTTATGGCAGCACTGCATAATTCTCTTACTGTCATGCCATCCGTAAGATGCTTTTCTGTGACTGGTGAG
TACTCAACCAAGTCATTCTGAGAATAGTGTATGCGGCGACCGAGTTGCTCTTGCCCGGCGTCAATACGGG
ATAATACCGCGCCACATAGCAGAACTTTAAAAGTGCTCATCATTGGAAAACGTTCTTCGGGGCGAAAACT
CTCAAGGATCTTACCGCTGTTGAGATCCAGTTCGATGTAACCCACTCGTGCACCCAACTGATCTTCAGCA
TCTTTTACTTTCACCAGCGTTTCTGGGTGAGCAAAAACAGGAAGGCAAAATGCCGCAAAAAAGGGAATAA
GGGCGACACGGAAATGTTGAATACTCATACTCTTCCTTTTTCAATATTATTGAAGCATTTATCAGGGTTA
TTGTCTCATGAGCGGATACATATTTGAATGTATTTAGAAAAATAAACAAATAGGGGTTCCGCGCACATTT
CCCCGAAAAGTGCCACCTGACGTCTAAGAAACCATTATTATCATGACATTAACCTATAAAAATAGGCGTA
TCACGAGGCCCTTTCGTC
Features (pLannotate 1.2.2; 14 found; start..end, strand, type, name):
    137..236     +  misc_feature   bom (fragment): basis of mobility region from pBR322
    242..396     -  CDS            lacZα (fragment): LacZα fragment of β-galactosidase; lacZ fragment
    399..454     -  misc_feature   MCS: pUC18/19 multiple cloning site
    478..511     +  protein_bind   FRT (minimal): supports FLP-mediated excision but not integration (Turan and Bode, 2011) FLP recombinase from the Saccharomyces cerevisiae 2μ plasmid
    604..651     +  protein_bind   FRT: FLP-mediated recombination occurs in the 8-bp core sequence TCTAGAAA (Turan and Bode, 2011). FLP recombinase from the Saccharomyces cerevisiae 2μ plasmid
    669..724     +  misc_feature   MCS: pUC18/19 multiple cloning site
    761..777     -  protein_bind   lac operator: The lac repressor binds to the lac operator to inhibit transcription in E. coli. This inhibition can be relieved by adding lactose or isopropyl-β-D-thiogalactopyranoside (IPTG). lac repressor encoded by lacI
    785..815     -  promoter       lac promoter: promoter for the E. coli lac operon
    830..851     -  protein_bind   CAP binding site: CAP binding activates transcription in the presence of cAMP. E. coli catabolite activator protein
    864..956     -  CDS            lacI (fragment): lac repressor; lacI; The lac repressor binds to the lac operator to inhibit transcription in E. coli. This inhibition can be relieved by adding lactose or isopropyl-β-D-thiogalactopyranoside (IPTG).
   1139..1727    -  rep_origin     ori: high-copy-number ColE1/pMB1/pBR322/pUC origin of replication
   1898..2758    -  CDS            AmpR: β-lactamase; bla; confers resistance to ampicillin, carbenicillin, and related antibiotics
   2759..2863    -  promoter       AmpR promoter: bla
   2958..35      +  CDS            rop (fragment) (across the origin): Rop protein, which maintains plasmids at low copy number; rop
