[The description below was written by a language model from this plasmid's Addgene catalogue record and pLannotate feature annotations shown in this document.]
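Description:
pFRT2 is a small (2,958 bp) empty-backbone cloning vector for E. coli, derived from pPS854 and intended as a base vector for building FRT-flanked cassettes. It replicates from a ColE1/pMB1-type origin and is selected with ampicillin through a β-lactamase gene driven by its native bla promoter. The catalogue lists copy number as unknown. The annotation also picks up remnants of pBR322-type sequence, namely fragments of the bom mobility region and of rop, along with a short lacI fragment. These appear to be leftover backbone sequence rather than functional parts.

The working part of the plasmid sits within a pUC-style lac region (CAP binding site, lac promoter, lac operator and a lacZα fragment). Here two FRT sites in the same orientation, one annotated as a minimal 34-bp site and the other as a full 48-bp site, lie about 90 bp apart and are bracketed on each side by a copy of the pUC18/19 multiple cloning site in mirrored orientation. No insert or marker is present between the FRT sites. This layout is consistent with placing a selectable marker or other element between the FRT sites and then lifting out the whole FRT-flanked cassette using matching restriction sites in the outer polylinkers. Once such a cassette is in a target genome or plasmid, FLP recombinase from the yeast 2μ plasmid can recombine the directly repeated FRT sites and excise the intervening DNA, leaving a single FRT scar. The associated publication describes a Tn7-based broad-range bacterial cloning and expression system, which suggests pFRT2 served as a building block for removable markers there, although the record does not detail its specific role.
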