Addgene plasmid #65009: pFRT2
Purpose: (Empty Backbone) FRT casette base vector
Depositing lab: Herbert Schweizer. Depositing organization: Colorado State University, Fort Collins. Publication: A Tn7-based broad-range bacterial cloning and expression system. Choi KH, Gaynor JB, White KG, Lopez C, Bosio CM, Karkhoff-Schweizer RR, Schweizer HP. Nat Methods. 2005 Jun;2(6):443-8. 10.1038/nmeth765 PubMed 15908923.
Backbone
  Vector backbone: pPS854
  Backbone manufacturer: Herbert Schweizer
Growth in bacteria
  Bacterial resistance: Ampicillin, 100 μg/mL
  Growth temperature: 37°C
  Growth strain: DH5alpha
  Copy number: Unknown
Terms and licenses: Academic/Nonprofit Terms; Industry Terms: Not Available to Industry
Depositor comments: GenBank Accession # AY597269
How to cite: pFRT2 was a gift from Herbert Schweizer (Addgene plasmid # 65009 ; http://n2t.net/addgene:65009 ; RRID:Addgene_65009)
