>Addgene plasmid #65009 | pFRT2 | addgene partial sequence | sequence record 115245 | M13-F20 5'-TGTAAAACGACGGCCAGT-3'
GAGCTCGAATTGGGGATCTTGAAGTACCTATTCCGAAGTTCCTATTCTCTAGAAAGTATAGGAACTTCAG
AGCGCTTTTGAAGCTGATGTGCTTAAAAACTTACTCAATGGAATAATTCTAGATATCCATTGCTGTTGAC
AAAGGGAATCAGGGGATCTTGAAGTTCCTATTCCGAAGTTCCTATTCTCTAGAAAGTATAGGAACTTCAG
AGCGCTTTTG
