>Addgene plasmid #65009 | pFRT2 | addgene partial sequence | sequence record 115246 | M13-Rev 5'-CAGGAAACAGCTATGACC-3'
TCGACTCTAGAGGATCCCCGGGTACCGAGCTCGAATTAGCTTCAAAAGCGCTCTGAAGTTCCTATACTTT
CTAGAGAATAGGAACTTCGGAATAGGAACTTCAAGATCCCCTGATTCCCTTTGTCAACAGCAATGGATAT
CTAGAATTATTCCATTGAGTAAGTTTTTAAGCACATCAGCTTCAAAAGCGCTCTGAAGTTCCTATACTTT
CTAGAGAATAGGAACTTCGGAATAGGTACTTCAAGATCCCCAATTCGAGCTCGGTACCCGGGGATCCTCT
AGAGTCGACCTGCAGGCATGCAAGCTTGGC
